Addgene plasmid #153058: WARS_pNIC-CTB10H
Purpose: Expression construct for producing Avi tagged Tryptophanyl-tRNA synthetase
Depositing lab: Susanne Gräslund. Depositing organization: Karolinska Institutet.
Backbone
  Vector backbone: pNIC-CTB10H
  Backbone manufacturer: Structural Genomics Consortium
  Vector type: Bacterial Expression
Growth in bacteria
  Bacterial resistance: Kanamycin, 50 μg/mL
  Growth temperature: 37°C
  Growth strain: DH5alpha
  Copy number: Low Copy
Gene/Insert
  Gene/Insert name: WARS
  Species: H. sapiens (human)
  Entrez Gene: WARS1 (a.k.a. GAMMA-2, HMN9, HMND9, IFI53, IFP53, NEDMSBA, WARS)
  Promoter: T7
  Tag / fusion protein: TEV-Avi-His10 (C terminal on backbone)
  Cloning method: Ligation Independent Cloning
Terms and licenses: Academic/Nonprofit Terms; Industry Terms: Not Available to Industry
How to cite: WARS_pNIC-CTB10H was a gift from Susanne Gräslund (Addgene plasmid # 153058 ; http://n2t.net/addgene:153058 ; RRID:Addgene_153058)
