[The description below was written by a language model from this plasmid's Addgene catalogue record and pLannotate feature annotations shown in this document.]
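Description:
WARS_pNIC-CTB10H is a bacterial expression plasmid for producing human tryptophanyl-tRNA synthetase (WARS/WARS1) with a C-terminal biotinylatable tag. It is built on pNIC-CTB10H, a pET-style vector from the Structural Genomics Consortium into which inserts are placed by ligation-independent cloning. The sequenced plasmid is about 6.7 kb and is selected with kanamycin through an aph(3')-Ia resistance gene. It replicates from a ColE1/pMB1-type origin accompanied by the rop gene and the pBR322 bom region, consistent with the low copy number listed in the catalogue. An f1 origin is also present, along with short tetracycline-resistance gene fragments that are non-functional backbone remnants.

The WARS1 coding sequence (about 1.4 kb) lies downstream of a T7 promoter, a lac operator and the strong T7 gene 10 ribosome binding site, and is followed by a T7 terminator. A plasmid-borne lacI gene supplies the lac repressor, so transcription stays repressed until IPTG is added in a host that provides T7 RNA polymerase. According to the record, the backbone adds a C-terminal TEV–Avi–His10 module. The annotation detects the AviTag and a polyhistidine stretch immediately after the insert, but it does not separately mark the TEV protease site. The small "SET1" fragment called just before the terminator is probably residual pET-derived sequence rather than a functional fusion partner.

The histidine tag allows purification by immobilised metal affinity chromatography. The AviTag can be biotinylated at a single site by the BirA ligase. This gives uniformly oriented, biotinylated protein suited to streptavidin capture, as used in binder selection or interaction assays, although the record states the purpose only as producing Avi-tagged protein.
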