Features (pLannotate 1.2.2; 20 found; start..end, strand, type, name):
   1004..1081    -  promoter       lacI promoter: lacI
   1089..1368    -  CDS            TcR (fragment): tetracycline efflux protein; tet; confers resistance to tetracycline
   1390..1408    +  promoter       T7 promoter: promoter for bacteriophage T7 RNA polymerase
   1409..1433    +  protein_bind   lac operator: The lac repressor binds to the lac operator to inhibit transcription in E. coli. This inhibition can be relieved by adding lactose or isopropyl-β-D-thiogalactopyranoside (IPTG). lac repressor encoded by lacI
   1448..1470    +  RBS            RBS: efficient ribosome binding site from bacteriophage T7 gene 10 (Olins and Rangwala, 1989)
   1477..2889    +  CDS            WARS1: SYWC_HUMAN - Also known as IFI53, WARS, WRS. Experimental evidence at protein level: Swiss-Prot protein existence level 1. Isoform 1, isoform 2 and T1-TrpRS have aminoacylation activity while T2-TrpRS lacks it. Isoform 2, T1-TrpRS and T2-TrpRS possess angiostatic activity whereas isoform 1 lacks it. T2-TrpRS inhibits fluid shear stress-activated responses of endothelial cells. Regulates ERK, Akt, and eNOS activation pathways that are associated with angiogenesis, cytoskeletal reorganization and shear stress- responsive gene expression. From Homo sapiens (Human).
   2923..2964    +  CDS            AviTag™ (fragment): peptide tag that allows for enzymatic biotinylation
   2977..2994    +  CDS            9xHis (fragment): 9xHis affinity tag
   3004..3053    +  CDS            SET1 (fragment): solubility-enhancement tag derived from T7 phage gene 10B
   3061..3108    +  terminator     T7 terminator: transcription terminator for bacteriophage T7 RNA polymerase
   3145..3573    +  rep_origin     f1 ori (sequence partly withheld): f1 bacteriophage origin of replication; arrow indicates direction of (+) strand synthesis
   3626..3683    +  promoter       AmpR promoter (fragment): bla
   3692..4507    -  CDS            KanR: aminoglycoside phosphotransferase; aph(3')-Ia; confers resistance to kanamycin in bacteria or G418 (Geneticin®) in eukaryotes
   4629..5217    +  rep_origin     ori: high-copy-number ColE1/pMB1/pBR322/pUC origin of replication
   5403..5542    -  misc_feature   bom: basis of mobility region from pBR322
   5644..5835    -  CDS            rop: Rop protein, which maintains plasmids at low copy number; rop
   5852..6232    +  CDS            YPB1_ECOLX: Protein predicted: Swiss-Prot protein existence level 4. From Escherichia coli.
   6304..6595    -  CDS            TcR (fragment): tetracycline efflux protein; tet; confers resistance to tetracycline
   6610..6631    -  protein_bind   CAP binding site: CAP binding activates transcription in the presence of cAMP. E. coli catabolite activator protein
   6644..1003    -  CDS            lacI (across the origin): lac repressor; lacI; The lac repressor binds to the lac operator to inhibit transcription in E. coli. This inhibition can be relieved by adding lactose or isopropyl-β-D-thiogalactopyranoside (IPTG).
>Addgene plasmid #153058 | WARS_pNIC-CTB10H | addgene full sequence | sequence record 304478 | Addgene NGS Result
GCGTATTGGGCGCCAGGGTGGTTTTTCTTTTCACCAGTGAGACGGGCAACAGCTGATTGCCCTTCACCGC
CTGGCCCTGAGAGAGTTGCAGCAAGCGGTCCACGCTGGTTTGCCCCAGCAGGCGAAAATCCTGTTTGATG
GTGGTTAACGGCGGGATATAACATGAGCTGTCTTCGGTATCGTCGTATCCCACTACCGAGATATCCGCAC
CAACGCGCAGCCCGGACTCGGTAATGGCGCGCATTGCGCCCAGCGCCATCTGATCGTTGGCAACCAGCAT
CGCAGTGGGAACGATGCCCTCATTCAGCATTTGCATGGTTTGTTGAAAACCGGACATGGCACTCCAGTCG
CCTTCCCGTTCCGCTATCGGCTGAATTTGATTGCGAGTGAGATATTTATGCCAGCCAGCCAGACGCAGAC
GCGCCGAGACAGAACTTAATGGGCCCGCTAACAGCGCGATTTGCTGGTGACCCAATGCGACCAGATGCTC
CACGCCCAGTCGCGTACCGTCTTCATGGGAGAAAATAATACTGTTGATGGGTGTCTGGTCAGAGACATCA
AGAAATAACGCCGGAACATTAGTGCAGGCAGCTTCCACAGCAATGGCATCCTGGTCATCCAGCGGATAGT
TAATGATCAGCCCACTGACGCGTTGCGCGAGAAGATTGTGCACCGCCGCTTTACAGGCTTCGACGCCGCT
TCGTTCTACCATCGACACCACCACGCTGGCACCCAGTTGATCGGCGCGAGATTTAATCGCCGCGACAATT
TGCGACGGCGCGTGCAGGGCCAGACTGGAGGTGGCAACGCCAATCAGCAACGACTGTTTGCCCGCCAGTT
GTTGTGCCACGCGGTTGGGAATGTAATTCAGCTCCGCCATCGCCGCTTCCACTTTTTCCCGCGTTTTCGC
AGAAACGTGGCTGGCCTGGTTCACCACGCGGGAAACGGTCTGATAAGAGACACCGGCATACTCTGCGACA
TCGTATAACGTTACTGGTTTCACATTCACCACCCTGAATTGACTCTCTTCCGGGCGCTATCATGCCATAC
CGCGAAAGGTTTTGCGCCATTCGATGGTGTCCGGGATCTCGACGCTCTCCCTTATGCGACTCCTGCATTA
GGAAGCAGCCCAGTAGTAGGTTGAGGCCGTTGAGCACCGCCGCCGCAAGGAATGGTGCATGCAAGGAGAT
GGCGCCCAACAGTCCCCCGGCCACGGGGCCTGCCACCATACCCACGCCGAAACAAGCGCTCATGAGCCCG
AAGTGGCGAGCCCGATCTTCCCCATCGGTGATGTCGGCGATATAGGCGCCAGCAACCGCACCTGTGGCGC
CGGTGATGCCGGCCACGATGCGTCCGGCGTAGAGGATCGAGATCTCGATCCCGCGAAATTAATACGACTC
ACTATAGGGGAATTGTGAGCGGATAACAATTCCCCTCTAGAAATAATTTTGTTTAACCTTAAGAAGGAGA
TATACTATGCCCAACAGTGAGCCCGCATCTCTGCTGGAGCTGTTCAACAGCATCGCCACACAAGGGGAGC
TCGTAAGGTCCCTCAAAGCGGGAAATGCGTCAAAGGATGAAATTGATTCTGCAGTAAAGATGTTGGTGTC
ATTAAAAATGAGCTACAAAGCTGCCGCGGGGGAGGATTACAAGGCTGACTGTCCTCCAGGGAACCCAGCA
CCTACCAGTAATCATGGCCCAGATGCCACAGAAGCTGAAGAGGATTTTGTGGACCCATGGACAGTACAGA
CAAGCAGTGCAAAAGGCATAGACTACGATAAGCTCATTGTTCGGTTTGGAAGTAGTAAAATTGACAAAGA
GCTAATAAACCGAATAGAGAGAGCCACCGGCCAAAGACCACACCACTTCCTGCGCAGAGGCATCTTCTTC
TCACACAGAGATATGAATCAGGTTCTTGATGCCTATGAAAATAAGAAGCCATTTTATCTGTACACGGGCC
GGGGCCCCTCTTCTGAAGCAATGCATGTAGGTCACCTCATTCCATTTATTTTCACAAAGTGGCTCCAGGA
TGTATTTAACGTGCCCTTGGTCATCCAGATGACGGATGACGAGAAGTATCTGTGGAAGGACCTGACCCTG
GACCAGGCCTATAGCTATGCTGTGGAGAATGCCAAGGACATCATCGCCTGTGGCTTTGACATCAACAAGA
CTTTCATATTCTCTGACCTGGACTACATGGGGATGAGCTCAGGTTTCTACAAAAATGTGGTGAAGATTCA
AAAGCATGTTACCTTCAACCAAGTGAAAGGCATTTTCGGCTTCACTGACAGCGACTGCATTGGGAAGATC
AGTTTTCCTGCCATCCAGGCTGCTCCCTCCTTCAGCAACTCATTCCCACAGATCTTCCGAGACAGGACGG
ATATCCAGTGCCTTATCCCATGTGCCATTGACCAGGATCCTTACTTTAGAATGACAAGGGACGTCGCCCC
CAGGATCGGCTATCCTAAACCAGCCCTGCTGCACTCCACCTTCTTCCCAGCCCTGCAGGGCGCCCAGACC
AAAATGAGTGCCAGCGACCCCAACTCCTCCATCTTCCTCACCGACACGGCCAAGCAGATCAAAACCAAGG
TCAATAAGCATGCGTTTTCTGGAGGGAGAGACACCATCGAGGAGCACAGGCAGTTTGGGGGCAACTGTGA
TGTGGACGTGTCTTTCATGTACCTGACCTTCTTCCTCGAGGACGACGACAAGCTCGAGCAGATCAGGAAG
GATTACACCAGCGGAGCCATGCTCACCGGTGAGCTCAAGAAGGCACTCATAGAGGTTCTGCAGCCCTTGA
TCGCAGAGCACCAGGCCCGGCGCAAGGAGGTCACGGATGAGATAGTGAAAGAGTTCATGACTCCCCGGAA
GCTGTCCTTCGACTTTCAGGCAGAGAACCTCTACTTCCAATCGGGTGGCGGTCTGAACGACATCTTCGAG
GCTCAGAAAATCGAATGGCACGAACATCATCATCATCACCACCACCACCACCACTGAGATCCGGCTGCTA
ACAAAGCCCGAAAGGAAGCTGAGTTGGCTGCTGCCACCGCTGAGCAATAACTAGCATAACCCCTTGGGGC
CTCTAAACGGGTCTTGAGGGGTTTTTTGCTGAAAGGAGGAACTATATCCGGATTGGCGAATGGG
[124 nt withheld, positions 3145-3268]
C
[91 nt withheld, positions 3270-3360]
A
[49 nt withheld, positions 3362-3410]
CCTTTGACGTTGGAGTCCACGTTCTTT
[37 nt withheld, positions 3438-3474]
ACCCTATCTCGGTCTATTCTTTTGATTTATAAGGGATTTTGCCGATTTCGGCCTATTGGTTAAAAAATGA
GCTGATTTAACAAAAATTTAACGCGAATTTTAACAAAATATTAACGCTTACAATTTAGGTGGCACTTTTC
GGGGAAATGTGCGCGGAACCCCTATTTGTTTATTTTTCTAAATACATTCAAATATGTATCCGCTCATGAA
TTAATTCTTAGAAAAACTCATCGAGCATCAAATGAAACTGCAATTTATTCATATCAGGATTATCAATACC
ATATTTTTGAAAAAGCCGTTTCTGTAATGAAGGAGAAAACTCACCGAGGCAGTTCCATAGGATGGCAAGA
TCCTGGTATCGGTCTGCGATTCCGACTCGTCCAACATCAATACAACCTATTAATTTCCCCTCGTCAAAAA
TAAGGTTATCAAGTGAGAAATCACCATGAGTGACGACTGAATCCGGTGAGAATGGCAAAAGTTTATGCAT
TTCTTTCCAGACTTGTTCAACAGGCCAGCCATTACGCTCGTCATCAAAATCACTCGCATCAACCAAACCG
TTATTCATTCGTGATTGCGCCTGAGCGAGACGAAATACGCGATCGCTGTTAAAAGGACAATTACAAACAG
GAATCGAATGCAACCGGCGCAGGAACACTGCCAGCGCATCAACAATATTTTCACCTGAATCAGGATATTC
TTCTAATACCTGGAATGCTGTTTTCCCGGGGATCGCAGTGGTGAGTAACCATGCATCATCAGGAGTACGG
ATAAAATGCTTGATGGTCGGAAGAGGCATAAATTCCGTCAGCCAGTTTAGTCTGACCATCTCATCTGTAA
CATCATTGGCAACGCTACCTTTGCCATGTTTCAGAAACAACTCTGGCGCATCGGGCTTCCCATACAATCG
ATAGATTGTCGCACCTGATTGCCCGACATTATCGCGAGCCCATTTATACCCATATAAATCAGCATCCATG
TTGGAATTTAATCGCGGCCTAGAGCAAGACGTTTCCCGTTGAATATGGCTCATAACACCCCTTGTATTAC
TGTTTATGTAAGCAGACAGTTTTATTGTTCATGACCAAAATCCCTTAACGTGAGTTTTCGTTCCACTGAG
CGTCAGACCCCGTAGAAAAGATCAAAGGATCTTCTTGAGATCCTTTTTTTCTGCGCGTAATCTGCTGCTT
GCAAACAAAAAAACCACCGCTACCAGCGGTGGTTTGTTTGCCGGATCAAGAGCTACCAACTCTTTTTCCG
AAGGTAACTGGCTTCAGCAGAGCGCAGATACCAAATACTGTCCTTCTAGTGTAGCCGTAGTTAGGCCACC
ACTTCAAGAACTCTGTAGCACCGCCTACATACCTCGCTCTGCTAATCCTGTTACCAGTGGCTGCTGCCAG
TGGCGATAAGTCGTGTCTTACCGGGTTGGACTCAAGACGATAGTTACCGGATAAGGCGCAGCGGTCGGGC
TGAACGGGGGGTTCGTGCACACAGCCCAGCTTGGAGCGAACGACCTACACCGAACTGAGATACCTACAGC
GTGAGCTATGAGAAAGCGCCACGCTTCCCGAAGGGAGAAAGGCGGACAGGTATCCGGTAAGCGGCAGGGT
CGGAACAGGAGAGCGCACGAGGGAGCTTCCAGGGGGAAACGCCTGGTATCTTTATAGTCCTGTCGGGTTT
CGCCACCTCTGACTTGAGCGTCGATTTTTGTGATGCTCGTCAGGGGGGCGGAGCCTATGGAAAAACGCCA
GCAACGCGGCCTTTTTACGGTTCCTGGCCTTTTGCTGGCCTTTTGCTCACATGTTCTTTCCTGCGTTATC
CCCTGATTCTGTGGATAACCGTATTACCGCCTTTGAGTGAGCTGATACCGCTCGCCGCAGCCGAACGACC
GAGCGCAGCGAGTCAGTGAGCGAGGAAGCGGAAGAGCGCCTGATGCGGTATTTTCTCCTTACGCATCTGT
GCGGTATTTCACACCGCAATGGTGCACTCTCAGTACAATCTGCTCTGATGCCGCATAGTTAAGCCAGTAT
ACACTCCGCTATCGCTACGTGACTGGGTCATGGCTGCGCCCCGACACCCGCCAACACCCGCTGACGCGCC
CTGACGGGCTTGTCTGCTCCCGGCATCCGCTTACAGACAAGCTGTGACCGTCTCCGGGAGCTGCATGTGT
CAGAGGTTTTCACCGTCATCACCGAAACGCGCGAGGCAGCTGCGGTAAAGCTCATCAGCGTGGTCGTGAA
GCGATTCACAGATGTCTGCCTGTTCATCCGCGTCCAGCTCGTTGAGTTTCTCCAGAAGCGTTAATGTCTG
GCTTCTGATAAAGCGGGCCATGTTAAGGGCGGTTTTTTCCTGTTTGGTCACTGATGCCTCCGTGTAAGGG
GGATTTCTGTTCATGGGGGTAATGATACCGATGAAACGAGAGAGGATGCTCACGATACGGGTTACTGATG
ATGAACATGCCCGGTTACTGGAACGTTGTGAGGGTAAACAACTGGCGGTATGGATGCGGCGGGACCAGAG
AAAAATCACTCAGGGTCAATGCCAGCGCTTCGTTAATACAGATGTAGGTGTTCCACAGGGTAGCCAGCAG
CATCCTGCGATGCAGATCCGGAACATAATGGTGCAGGGCGCTGACTTCCGCGTTTCCAGACTTTACGAAA
CACGGAAACCGAAGACCATTCATGTTGTTGCTCAGGTCGCAGACGTTTTGCAGCAGCAGTCGCTTCACGT
TCGCTCGCGTATCGGTGATTCATTCTGCTAACCAGTAAGGCAACCCCGCCAGCCTAGCCGGGTCCTCAAC
GACAGGAGCACGATCATGCGCACCCGTGGGGCCGCCATGCCGGCGATAATGGCCTGCTTCTCGCCGAAAC
GTTTGGTGGCGGGACCAGTGACGAAGGCTTGAGCGAGGGCGTGCAAGATTCCGAATACCGCAAGCGACAG
GCCGATCATCGTCGCGCTCCAGCGAAAGCGGTCCTCGCCGAAAATGACCCAGAGCGCTGCCGGCACCTGT
CCTACGAGTTGCATGATAAAGAAGACAGTCATAAGTGCGGCGACGATAGTCATGCCCCGCGCCCACCGGA
AGGAGCTGACTGGGTTGAAGGCTCTCAAGGGCATCGGTCGAGATCCCGGTGCCTAATGAGTGAGCTAACT
TACATTAATTGCGTTGCGCTCACTGCCCGCTTTCCAGTCGGGAAACCTGTCGTGCCAGCTGCATTAATGA
ATCGGCCAACGCGCGGGGAGAGGCGGTTT
