>Addgene plasmid #153058 | WARS_pNIC-CTB10H | depositor partial sequence | sequence record 296157 | DNA sequence of target insert without tags, start/stop amino acids M1-Q471
ATGCCCAACAGTGAGCCCGCATCTCTGCTGGAGCTGTTCAACAGCATCGCCACACAAGGGGAGCTCGTAA
GGTCCCTCAAAGCGGGAAATGCGTCAAAGGATGAAATTGATTCTGCAGTAAAGATGTTGGTGTCATTAAA
AATGAGCTACAAAGCTGCCGCGGGGGAGGATTACAAGGCTGACTGTCCTCCAGGGAACCCAGCACCTACC
AGTAATCATGGCCCAGATGCCACAGAAGCTGAAGAGGATTTTGTGGACCCATGGACAGTACAGACAAGCA
GTGCAAAAGGCATAGACTACGATAAGCTCATTGTTCGGTTTGGAAGTAGTAAAATTGACAAAGAGCTAAT
AAACCGAATAGAGAGAGCCACCGGCCAAAGACCACACCACTTCCTGCGCAGAGGCATCTTCTTCTCACAC
AGAGATATGAATCAGGTTCTTGATGCCTATGAAAATAAGAAGCCATTTTATCTGTACACGGGCCGGGGCC
CCTCTTCTGAAGCAATGCATGTAGGTCACCTCATTCCATTTATTTTCACAAAGTGGCTCCAGGATGTATT
TAACGTGCCCTTGGTCATCCAGATGACGGATGACGAGAAGTATCTGTGGAAGGACCTGACCCTGGACCAG
GCCTATAGCTATGCTGTGGAGAATGCCAAGGACATCATCGCCTGTGGCTTTGACATCAACAAGACTTTCA
TATTCTCTGACCTGGACTACATGGGGATGAGCTCAGGTTTCTACAAAAATGTGGTGAAGATTCAAAAGCA
TGTTACCTTCAACCAAGTGAAAGGCATTTTCGGCTTCACTGACAGCGACTGCATTGGGAAGATCAGTTTT
CCTGCCATCCAGGCTGCTCCCTCCTTCAGCAACTCATTCCCACAGATCTTCCGAGACAGGACGGATATCC
AGTGCCTTATCCCATGTGCCATTGACCAGGATCCTTACTTTAGAATGACAAGGGACGTCGCCCCCAGGAT
CGGCTATCCTAAACCAGCCCTGCTGCACTCCACCTTCTTCCCAGCCCTGCAGGGCGCCCAGACCAAAATG
AGTGCCAGCGACCCCAACTCCTCCATCTTCCTCACCGACACGGCCAAGCAGATCAAAACCAAGGTCAATA
AGCATGCGTTTTCTGGAGGGAGAGACACCATCGAGGAGCACAGGCAGTTTGGGGGCAACTGTGATGTGGA
CGTGTCTTTCATGTACCTGACCTTCTTCCTCGAGGACGACGACAAGCTCGAGCAGATCAGGAAGGATTAC
ACCAGCGGAGCCATGCTCACCGGTGAGCTCAAGAAGGCACTCATAGAGGTTCTGCAGCCCTTGATCGCAG
AGCACCAGGCCCGGCGCAAGGAGGTCACGGATGAGATAGTGAAAGAGTTCATGACTCCCCGGAAGCTGTC
CTTCGACTTTCAG
